>Addgene plasmid #8627 | YEplac181-SUA7 | depositor full sequence | sequence record 6720 | Author sequence
GCGCCCAATACGCAAACCGCCTCTCCCCGCGCGTTGGCCGATTCATTAATGCAGCTGGCACGACAGGTTT
CCCGACTGGAAAGCGGGCAGTGAGCGCAACGCAATTAATGTGAGTTAGCTCACTCATTAGGCACCCCAGG
CTTTACACTTTATGCTTCCGGCTCGTATGTTGTGTGGAATTGTGAGCGGATAACAATTTCACACAGGAAA
CAGCTATGACCATGATTACGCCAAGCTTGCATGCCTGCATATTTCAAATAACTTGTTTAGCTTTCATCCT
TTCGAATACCTCCTTCAATAAAAAAAAAAAGAAAAATCTTGTTAAATTATAAAGTGTTCATTCTATTTTT
TTGAATTGTAAAATAACAAAATAAATATTCGATTGAACTGCCATGGAAAAGGTTCTACCCTCTAACACGA
GTACCCGTGCTTCTTGTTCCTATAATTTACTGTTTTATCACTTCATTATTTCTTTTCAACGCCCGGTAAG
TTATCCAAAGACACTACACCATTAGCAATAAGCTGCGGATCCACAAGCTTGTCTCTATGCTCATAAAGTA
TCTTGTAACCAGATTTGATGGTACCTTCAGTAACTTGCAAGGTTTGGCCCACTTTCGCTGCGGTAATAGG
GATCTGAAAGAGCAGGATGTTTAGATAGATGGAAACAACAGCGATAGTAATAGGGGATTTACCTGCAATT
TCTTTGATCTCTTTACATTTCTTTGCGGTATATTCAGCAGAAGTAGTGACTTGCATCGGTAAGCCCAGAT
GCGAACAAAACCTGGGTATATAAGTTAGGTTTTGTGCACCACTCATATTATCGGTATCAATCTTCAAGAA
ACCATCTTCGCTCTTGCCTCTTAAAATGTTCTTCATTATGTTTAAAGTTTTACCAAACTCTTTAGTTTTG
ACATGGATTAATGACTGGATTTCTTTAAAAGTCCTTGCCACTTCAGCACGTCTGCAACCAATCAGTATGG
ATGCAGCCATTATACTCTCCATTGATTTCCCCTTCAAAGTTTTTTCATCGTGGCAAAGTTTATATGCTTC
CTTGGCACAATCTTTCACAATCTTCGGTAATTCAGCAGCATCACATAGCATGGTAATCTTAGCAAATGCA
GCTTGTACTTCATTATCCTTTTTATCCATCACATTTTTTCCTTGTGCCTTATTCAGTTCTTTGGTGAATC
TCATATCCGTGGTTTCACCCTTTCCGATCCTTGTAGATAGGTTATTCCCATCTAAAAGAGGATTTGAAGC
CTCACCAACACGACTTGGGTCATCACCGTTGTGATCATCATTTGAAAACGTTCTCCACTCCGACCTGGTG
TCAACCAGTTTATCTGATAGTACTAGACCACATAGAGCACATACAACATCCCCTTCACTAAATCTTTCAA
CGATTTTTGGTGGGTAGACTTTGCACTCCGGACACGTCAGCACAATATTCAGATTAGGACCCCTTCTTCC
TGCTCTTTTATCTATGCTCTCCCTAGTCATCATTCTGCGTATCTACTTCTCCCCTTCTCTATCACTGGAT
CGTCCACACCAGCGTCTATTAAGTTGTCTTTATAAGTGATGATTATTCTCTTCACTTTTTTTTAACTAAA
TTTATAACAAAATTTTTCGATTTTTAAGCAAATATTGAGACGAAACGGTGATGAGTAAGACAGAAATACA
GAGATACTAAGCTATAAACTACTATTTAAGCACGTGCATAAATTGGGTGTGATGTGCAGTCAAGGCGAGC
GTCGATTACAATGGGCGTAGAACACATGAGAGGCTTTAGTAATGAGATAATCCTGAAGAGAACGTTGACT
TTATCCGATTTCACCTTACGTTACCATAAAAGGGGCATCACAGCTTTGCAGGTCATCAAAGCACCGTCAG
TTTCGAATGTGCCAGTCTTGTTATCCGGTGATAACTACGGTTATTTCGTTATGTGGGACCTGGTGACCAA
GAGACCGATTACACATATAGAAATCGAGGGCAACTCGCACATTATAGCGTTTTGGTGGGTGGAAACTACC
AATGTGCTGTACATTCTTTCGAAAGACTCCATGCTGCGAATTTTTGAGCTTGATTCATCTACACAACTAT
CTATAGATTTAGTTAGAAAGCTTAGCCAAGCCAATAAAACGGATCATTAGGGTACCGAGCTCGAATTCAC
TGGCCGTCGTTTTACAACGTCGTGACTGGGAAAACCCTGGCGTTACCCAACTTAATCGCCTTGCAGCACA
TCCCCCTTTCGCCAGCTGGCGTAATAGCGAAGAGGCCCGCACCGATCGCCCTTCCCAACAGTTGCGCAGC
CTGAATGGCGAATGGCGCCTGATGCGGTATTTTCTCCTTACGCATCTGTGCGGTATTTCACACCGCATAT
ATCGGATCGTACTTGTTACCCATCATTGAATTTTGAACATCCGAACCTGGGAGTTTTCCCTGAAACAGAT
AGTATATTTGAACCTGTATAATAATATATAGTCTAGCGCTTTACGGAAGACAATGTATGTATTTCGGTTC
CTGGAGAAACTATTGCATCTATTGCATAGGTAATCTTGCACGTCGCATCCCCGGTTCATTTTCTGCGTTT
CCATCTTGCACTTCAATAGCATATCTTTGTTAACGAAGCATCTGTGCTTCATTTTGTAGAACAAAAATGC
AACGCGAGAGCGCTAATTTTTCAAACAAAGAATCTGAGCTGCATTTTTACAGAACAGAAATGCAACGCGA
AAGCGCTATTTTACCAACGAAGAATCTGTGCTTCATTTTTGTAAAACAAAAATGCAACGCGAGAGCGCTA
ATTTTTCAAACAAAGAATCTGAGCTGCATTTTTACAGAACAGAAATGCAACGCGAGAGCGCTATTTTACC
AACAAAGAATCTATACTTCTTTTTTGTTCTACAAAAATGCATCCCGAGAGCGCTATTTTTCTAACAAAGC
ATCTTAGATTACTTTTTTTCTCCTTTGTGCGCTCTATAATGCAGTCTCTTGATAACTTTTTGCACTGTAG
GTCCGTTAAGGTTAGAAGAAGGCTACTTTGGTGTCTATTTTCTCTTCCATAAAAAAAGCCTGACTCCACT
TCCCGCGTTTACTGATTACTAGCGAAGCTGCGGGTGCATTTTTTCAAGATAAAGGCATCCCCGATTATAT
TCTATACCGATGTGGATTGCGCATACTTTGTGAACAGAAAGTGATAGCGTTGATGATTCTTCATTGGTCA
GAAAATTATGAACGGTTTCTTCTATTTTGTCTCTATATACTACGTATAGGAAATGTTTACATTTTCGTAT
TGTTTTCGATTCACTCTATGAATAGTTCTTACTACAATTTTTTTGTCTAAAGAGTAATACTAGAGATAAA
CATAAAAAATGTAGAGGTCGAGTTTAGATGCAAGTTCAAGGAGCGAAAGGTGGATGGGTAGGTTATATAG
GGATATAGCACAGAGATATATAGCAAAGAGATACTTTTGAGCAATGTTTGTGGAAGCGGTATTCGCAATA
TTTTAGTAGCTCGTTACAGTCCGGTGCGTTTTTGGTTTTTTGAAAGTGCGTCTTCAGAGCGCTTTTGGTT
TTCAAAAGCGCTCTGAAGTTCCTATACTTTCTAGCTAGAGAATAGGAACTTCGGAATAGGAACTTCAAAG
CGTTTCCGAAAACGAGCGCTTCCGAAAATGCAACGCGAGCTGCGCACATACAGCTCACTGTTCACGTCGC
ACCTATATCTGCGTGTTGCCTGTATATATATATACATGAGAAGAACGGCATAGTGCGTGTTTATGCTTAA
ATGCGTACTTATATGCGTCTATTTATGTAGGATGAAAGGTAGTCTAGTACCTCCTGTGATATTATCCCAT
TCCATGCGGGGTATCGTATGCTTCCTTCAGCACTACCCTTTAGCTGTTCTATATGCTGCCACTCCTCAAT
TGGATTAGTCTCATCCTTCAATGCTATCATTTCCTTTGATATTGGATCGATCCGATGATAAGCTGTCAAA
CATGAGAATTAATTCTACCCTATGAACATATTCCATTTTGTAATTTCGTGTCGTTTCTATTATGAATTTC
ATTTATAAAGTTTATGTACAAATATCATAAAAAAAGAGAATCTTTTTAAGCAAGGATTTTCTTAACTTCT
TCGGCGACAGCATCACCGACTTCGGTGGTACTGTTGGAACCACCTAAATCACCAGTTCTGATACCTGCAT
CCAAAACCTTTTTAACTGCATCTTCAATGGCCTTACCTTCTTCAGGCAAGTTCAATGACAATTTCAACAT
CATTGCAGCAGACAAGATAGTGGCGATAGGGTCAACCTTATTCTTTGGCAAATCTGGAGCAGAACCGTGG
CATGGTTCGTACAAACCAAATGCGGTGTTCTTGTCTGGCAAAGAGGCCAAGGACGCAGATGGCAACAAAC
CCAAGGAACCTGGGATAACGGAGGCTTCATCGGAGATGATATCACCAAACATGTTGCTGGTGATTATAAT
ACCATTTAGGTGGGTTGGGTTCTTAACTAGGATCATGGCGGCAGAATCAATCAATTGATGTTGAACCTTC
AATGTAGGAAATTCGTTCTTGATGGTTTCCTCCACAGTTTTTCTCCATAATCTTGAAGAGGCCAAAACAT
TAGCTTTATCCAAGGACCAAATAGGCAATGGTGGCTCATGTTGTAGGGCCATGAAAGCGGCCATTCTTGT
GATTCTTTGCACTTCTGGAACGGTGTATTGTTCACTATCCCAAGCGACACCATCACCATCGTCTTCCTTT
CTCTTACCAAAGTAAATACCTCCCACTAATTCTCTGACAACAACGAAGTCAGTACCTTTAGCAAATTGTG
GCTTGATTGGAGATAAGTCTAAAAGAGAGTCGGATGCAAAGTTACATGGTCTTAAGTTGGCGTACAATTG
AAGTTCTTTACGGATTTTTAGTAAACCTTGTTCAGGTCTAACACTACCTGTACCCCATTTAGGACCACCC
ACAGCACCTAACAAAACGGCATCAACCTTCTTGGAGGCTTCCAGCGCCTCATCTGGAAGTGGGACACCTG
TAGCATCGATAGCAGCACCACCAATTAAATGATTTTCGAAATCGAACTTGACATTGGAACGAACATCAGA
AATAGCTTTAAGAACCTTAATGGCTTCGGCTGTGATCTTGACCAACGTGGTCACCTGGCAAAACGACGAT
CTTCTTAGGGGCAGACATAGGGGCAGACATTAGAATGTATATCCTTGAAATATATATATATATTGCTGAA
ATGTAAAAGGTAAGAAAAGTTAGAATAAGACGATTGCTAACCACCTATTGGAAAAAACAATAGGTCCTTA
AATAATATTGTCAACTTCAAGTATTGTGATGCAAGCATTTAGTCATGAACGCTTCTCTATTCTATATGAA
AAGCCGGTTCCGGCCTCTCACCTTTCCTTTTTCTCCCAATTTTTCAGTTGAAAAAGGTATATGCGCGGCG
ACCTCTGAAATTAACAAAAAATTTCCAGTCATCGAATTTGTCTGTGCGATAGCGCCCCTGTGTGTTCTCG
TTATGTTGAGGAAAAAAATAATGGTTGCTAAGAGATTCGAACTCTTGCATCTTACGATACCTGAGTATTC
CCACAGTTAATTCTTGAAGACGAAAGGGCCTCGTGATACGCCTATTTTTATAGGTTAATGTCATGATAAT
AATGGTTTCTTAGACGTCAGGTGGCACTTTTCGGGGAAATGTGCGCGGAACCCCTATTTGTTTATTTTTC
TAAATACATTCAAATATGTATCCGCTCATGAGACAATAACCCTGATAAATGCTTCAATAATATTGAAAAA
GGAAGAGTATGAGTATTCAACATTTCCGTGTCGCCCTTATTCCCTTTTTTGCGGCATTTTGCCTTCCTGT
TTTTGCTCACCCAGAAACGCTGGTGAAAGTAAAAGATGCTGAAGATCAGTTGGGTGCACGAGTGGGTTAC
ATCGAACTGGATCTCAACAGCGGTAAGATCCTTGAGAGTTTTCGCCCCGAAGAACGTTTTCCAATGATGA
GCACTTTTAAAGTTCTGCTATGTGGCGCGGTATTATCCCGTATTGACGCCGGGCAAGAGCAACTCGGTCG
CCGCATACACTATTCTCAGAATGACTTGGTTGAGTACTCACCAGTCACAGAAAAGCATCTTACGGATGGC
ATGACAGTAAGAGAATTATGCAGTGCTGCCATAACCATGAGTGATAACACTGCGGCCAACTTACTTCTGA
CAACGATCGGAGGACCGAAGGAGCTAACCGCTTTTTTGCACAACATGGGGGATCATGTAACTCGCCTTGA
TCGTTGGGAACCGGAGCTGAATGAAGCCATACCAAACGACGAGCGTGACACCACGATGCCTGTAGCAATG
GCAACAACGTTGCGCAAACTATTAACTGGCGAACTACTTACTCTAGCTTCCCGGCAACAATTAATAGACT
GGATGGAGGCGGATAAAGTTGCAGGACCACTTCTGCGCTCGGCCCTTCCGGCTGGCTGGTTTATTGCTGA
TAAATCTGGAGCCGGTGAGCGTGGGTCTCGCGGTATCATTGCAGCACTGGGGCCAGATGGTAAGCCCTCC
CGTATCGTAGTTATCTACACGACGGGGAGTCAGGCAACTATGGATGAACGAAATAGACAGATCGCTGAGA
TAGGTGCCTCACTGATTAAGCATTGGTAACTGTCAGACCAAGTTTACTCATATATACTTTAGATTGATTT
AAAACTTCATTTTTAATTTAAAAGGATCTAGGTGAAGATCCTTTTTGATAATCTCATGACCAAAATCCCT
TAACGTGAGTTTTCGTTCCACTGAGCGTCAGACCCCGTAGAAAAGATCAAAGGATCTTCTTGAGATCCTT
TTTTTCTGCGCGTAATCTGCTGCTTGCAAACAAAAAAACCACCGCTACCAGCGGTGGTTTGTTTGCCGGA
TCAAGAGCTACCAACTCTTTTTCCGAAGGTAACTGGCTTCAGCAGAGCGCAGATACCAAATACTGTCCTT
CTAGTGTAGCCGTAGTTAGGCCACCACTTCAAGAACTCTGTAGCACCGCCTACATACCTCGCTCTGCTAA
TCCTGTTACCAGTGGCTGCTGCCAGTGGCGATAAGTCGTGTCTTACCGGGTTGGACTCAAGACGATAGTT
ACCGGATAAGGCGCAGCGGTCGGGCTGAACGGGGGGTTCGTGCACACAGCCCAGCTTGGAGCGAACGACC
TACACCGAACTGAGATACCTACAGCGTGAGCTATGAGAAAGCGCCACGCTTCCCGAAGGGAGAAAGGCGG
ACAGGTATCCGGTAAGCGGCAGGGTCGGAACAGGAGAGCGCACGAGGGAGCTTCCAGGGGGAAACGCCTG
GTATCTTTATAGTCCTGTCGGGTTTCGCCACCTCTGACTTGAGCGTCGATTTTTGTGATGCTCGTCAGGG
GGGCGGAGCCTATGGAAAAACGCCAGCAACGCGGCCTTTTTACGGTTCCTGGCCTTTTGCTGGCCTTTTG
CTCACATGTTCTTTCCTGCGTTATCCCCTGATTCTGTGGATAACCGTATTACCGCCTTTGAGTGAGCTGA
TACCGCTCGCCGCAGCCGAACGACCGAGCGCAGCGAGTCAGTGAGCGAGGAAGCGGAAGA
Features (pLannotate 1.2.2; 17 found; start..end, strand, type, name):
      1..93      +  CDS            lacI (fragment): lac repressor; lacI; The lac repressor binds to the lac operator to inhibit transcription in E. coli. This inhibition can be relieved by adding lactose or isopropyl-β-D-thiogalactopyranoside (IPTG).
    106..127     +  protein_bind   CAP binding site: CAP binding activates transcription in the presence of cAMP. E. coli catabolite activator protein
    142..172     +  promoter       lac promoter: promoter for the E. coli lac operon
    180..196     +  protein_bind   lac operator: The lac repressor binds to the lac operator to inhibit transcription in E. coli. This inhibition can be relieved by adding lactose or isopropyl-β-D-thiogalactopyranoside (IPTG). lac repressor encoded by lacI
    233..249     -  misc_feature   MCS (fragment): pUC18/19 multiple cloning site
    469..1503    -  CDS            SUA7: TF2B_YEAST - Experimental evidence at protein level: Swiss-Prot protein existence level 1. General factor that plays a major role in the activation of eukaryotic genes transcribed by RNA polymerase II. From Saccharomyces cerevisiae (strain ATCC 204508 / S288c) (Baker's yeast).
   1776..2147    +  CDS            ASA1 (fragment): ASA1_YEAST - Experimental evidence at protein level: Swiss-Prot protein existence level 1. Component of the ASTRA complex involved in chromatin remodeling. From Saccharomyces cerevisiae (strain ATCC 204508 / S288c) (Baker's yeast).
   2165..2322    +  CDS            lacZα (fragment): LacZα fragment of β-galactosidase; lacZ fragment
   2328..2380    -  misc_feature   bom (fragment): basis of mobility region from pBR322
   2376..2468    +  CDS            RAF1 (fragment): RAF_YEAST - Experimental evidence at transcript level: Swiss-Prot protein existence level 2. Antagonizes transcriptional repression of recombinase FLP by REP1-REP2. May play a role in plasmid partitioning. From Saccharomyces cerevisiae (strain ATCC 204508 / S288c) (Baker's yeast).
   2622..3968    -  rep_origin     2μ ori: yeast 2μ plasmid origin of replication
   3973..3989    -  promoter       tet promoter (fragment): E. coli promoter for tetracycline efflux protein gene
   4106..5198    -  CDS            LEU2: 3-isopropylmalate dehydrogenase, required for leucine biosynthesis; S. cerevisiae LEU2; yeast auxotrophic marker
   5217..5608    -  promoter       LEU2 promoter: S. cerevisiae LEU2
   5714..5818    +  promoter       AmpR promoter: bla
   5819..6679    +  CDS            AmpR: β-lactamase; bla; confers resistance to ampicillin, carbenicillin, and related antibiotics
   6850..7438    +  rep_origin     ori: high-copy-number ColE1/pMB1/pBR322/pUC origin of replication
