[The description below was written by a language model from this plasmid's Addgene catalogue record and pLannotate feature annotations shown in this document.]
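Description:
YEplac181-SUA7 is an E. coli–yeast shuttle plasmid built on the episomal YEplac181 backbone and carrying the wild-type Saccharomyces cerevisiae SUA7 gene (also known as SOH4), which encodes the general RNA polymerase II transcription factor TFIIB. In bacteria it replicates from a high-copy ColE1/pUC-type origin and is selected with ampicillin through the β-lactamase gene. In yeast the 2μ origin maintains it as a multicopy episome, and the LEU2 marker with its own promoter allows selection in leu2 auxotrophic strains. Remnants of the pUC-derived cloning region remain, including the lac promoter and operator, a lacZα fragment and part of the polylinker. The insert was placed between the SmaI and PstI sites, both of which were destroyed during cloning.

The insert is recorded as about 1.9 kb, and the annotated 7,620 nt sequence is consistent with this fragment added to the 5.7 kb backbone. The SUA7 coding sequence of roughly 1 kb lies in reverse orientation relative to the lac promoter and is flanked by additional yeast genomic sequence, including a fragment of the ASA1 gene. No heterologous yeast promoter, epitope tag or reporter is annotated. This suggests a genomic fragment in which SUA7 is expressed from its own flanking regulatory sequences, although the record does not state this explicitly.

The multicopy design suits raising TFIIB dosage in yeast, or complementing sua7 alleles. The associated publication concerns genetic interactions of DST1 (TFIIS) and its role in the transition from transcription initiation to elongation, a context in which such a plasmid would serve for dosage suppression or complementation tests.
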