Addgene plasmid #8627: YEplac181-SUA7
Depositing lab: Jeff Strathern. Depositing organization: National Cancer Institute (NCI). Publication: Genetic interactions of DST1 in Saccharomyces cerevisiae suggest a role of TFIIS in the initiation-elongation transition. Malagon F, Tong AH, Shafer BK, Strathern JN. Genetics 2004 Mar;166(3):1215-27. 10.1534/genetics.166.3.1215 PubMed 15082542.
Backbone
  Vector backbone: YEplac181
  Backbone size w/o insert (bp): 5741
  Vector type: Bacterial Expression, Yeast Expression
Growth in bacteria
  Bacterial resistance: Ampicillin, 100 μg/mL
  Growth temperature: 37°C
  Growth strain: DH5alpha
  Copy number: High Copy
Gene/Insert
  Gene/Insert name: SUA7 (alt name: SOH4, TFIIB)
  Species: S. cerevisiae (budding yeast)
  Insert size (bp): 1899
  Mutation: Wild type
  Entrez Gene: SUA7 (a.k.a. YPR086W, SOH4)
  Cloning method: Restriction Enzyme; 5′ cloning site SmaI (destroyed during cloning); 3′ cloning site PstI (destroyed during cloning)
  Sequencing primers: 5′ M13 foward
Terms and licenses: Academic/Nonprofit Terms; Industry Terms: Not Available to Industry
How to cite: YEplac181-SUA7 was a gift from Jeff Strathern (Addgene plasmid # 8627 ; http://n2t.net/addgene:8627 ; RRID:Addgene_8627)
