>Addgene plasmid #8627 | YEplac181-SUA7 | addgene partial sequence | sequence record 66602 | M13_pUC_rev
TGACCATGATTACGCCAAGCTTGCATGCCTGCATATTTCAAATAACTTGTTTAGCTTTCATCCTTTCGAA
TACCTCCTTCAATAAAAAAAAAAAGAAAAATCTTGTTAAATTATAAAGTGTTCATTCTATTTTTTTGAAT
TGTAAAATAACAAAATAAATATTCGATTGAACTGCCATGGAAAAGGTTCTACCCTCTAACACGAGTACCC
GTGCTTCTTGTTCCTATAATTTACTGTTTTATCACTTCATTATTTCTTTTCAACGCCCGGTAAGTTATCC
AAAGACACTACACCATTAGCAATAAGCTGCGGATCCACAAGCTTGTCTCTATGCTCATAAAGTATCTTGT
AACCAGATTTGATGGTACCTTCAGTAACTTGCAAGGTTTGGCCCACTTTCGCTGCGGTAATAGGGATCTG
AAAGAGCAGGATGTTTAGATAGATGGAAACAACAGCGATAGTAATAGGGGATTTACCTGCAATTTCTTTG
ATCTCTTTACATTTCTTTGCGGTATATTCAGCAGAAGTAGTGACTTGCATCGGTAAGCCCAGATGCGAAC
AAAACCTGGGTATATAAGTTAGGTTTTGTGCACCACTCATATTATCGGTATCAATCTTCAAGAAACCATC
TTCGCTCTTGCCTCTTAAAATGTTCTTCATTATGTTTAAAGTTTTACCAAACTCTTTAGTTTTGACATGG
ATTAATGACTGGATTTCTTTAAAAGTCCTTGCCACTTCAGCACGTCTGCAACCAATCAGTATGGATGCAG
CCATTATACTCTCCATTGATTTCC
