>Addgene plasmid #8627 | YEplac181-SUA7 | addgene partial sequence | sequence record 66603 | Leu2-F 5'-atgctgtcgccgaagaag-3'
CTTAAAAAGATTCTCTTTTTTTATGATATTTGTACATAAACTTTATAAATGAAATTCATAATAGAAACGA
CACGAAATTACAAAATGGAATATGTTCATAGGGTAGAATTAATTCTCATGTTTGACAGCTTATCATCGGA
TCGATCCAATATCAAAGGAAATGATAGCATTGAAGGATGAGACTAATCCAATTGAGGAGTGGCAGCATAT
AGAACAGCTAAAGGGTAGTGCTGAAGGAAGCATACGATACCCCGCATGGAATGGGATAATATCACAGGAG
GTACTAGACTACCTTTCATCCTACATAAATAGACGCATATAAGTACGCATTTAAGCATAAACACGCACTA
TGCCGTTCTTCTCATGTATATATATATACAGGCAACACGCAGATATAGGTGCGACGTGAACAGTGAGCTG
TATGTGCGCAGCTCGCGTTGCATTTTCGGAAGCGCTCGTTTTCGGAAACGCTTTGAAGTTCCTATTCCGA
AGTTCCTATTCTCTAGCTAGAAAGTATAGGAACTTCAGAGCGCTTTTGAAAACCAAAAGCGCTCTGAAGA
CGCACTTTCAAAAAACCAAAAACGCACCGGACTGTAACGAGCTACTAAAATATTGCGAATACCGCTTCCA
CAAACATTGCTCAAAAGTATCTCTTTGCTATATATCTCTGTGCTATATCCCTATATAACCTACCCATCCA
CCTTTCGCTCCTTGAACTTGCATCTAAACTCGACCTCTACATTTTTTATGTTTATCTCTAGTATTACTCT
TTAGACAAAAA
